>Addgene plasmid #44548 | pPK620 | addgene partial sequence | sequence record 64116 | yHHF2pro-F 5'-CCTACATCTTGTTCAAAAGAGTAGC-3'
AGAGGTAAAGGTGGTAAAGGTCTAGGAAAAGGTGGTGCCAAGCGTCACAGAAAGATTCTAAGAGATAACA
TTCAAGGTATCACTAAGCCAGCTATCAGAAGATTAGCTAGAAGAGGTGGTGTCAAGCGTATTTCTGGTTT
GATCTACGAAGAAGTCAGAGCCGTCTTGAAATCCTTCTTGGAATCCGTCATCAGGGACTCTGTTACTTAC
ACTGAACACGCCAAGAGAAAGACTGTTACTTCTTTGGATGTTGTTTATGCTTTGAAGAGACAAGGTAGAA
CCTAAACAATCGGTGGTTAAACAATCGGTGTTTGAAATTATTTTCATGCCTTTCAAAAAATAAAATAACG
ATCATTCTATTGGGAATATAATAGAACCTTATGTATGCATTTTTCGGTTTTTTATTATTTCATGTACTAT
ATATATTAAAAATAAGTCTCAATAAAAGAAACTAGTTTCCGAACTGTCTTAGATAGTCTTCCCTTATGTG
CTCCTCCATTTCATTGCCGTTGAGTGCTTCGACGTGGCGTTCGTGTCCCCTCTGTTGGTTAAGCAGATTT
ACCCAAATATTTACGCAGAAACCCATGGAATCCTCAATTTCACGCTTTTTCTTGGGACATCTGCACCTGC
AGCCACACCCAAATTCCCTTCCCTCGTCGTAGGCCGCGTTTTTACGTTTGAATTTTGAGTCACTGGCTAA
GTAGGAGAATTCTTGAAGACGAAAGGGCCTCGTGATACGCCTATTTTTATAGGTTAATGTCATGATAATA
ATGGT
