[The description below was written by a language model from this plasmid's Addgene catalogue record.]
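Description:
pPK620 is a yeast expression plasmid built on the pUK499 backbone and carrying a mutant allele of hhf2, one of the two Saccharomyces cerevisiae genes that encode histone H4. The insert was placed between BamHI and HindIII sites by restriction cloning, although the record does not say whether those sites survived. The allele carries a deletion recorded as del (97-102). Read as residue numbering, this would remove the last few amino acids at the C-terminal end of the roughly 100-residue H4 protein, but the record does not say whether the numbers refer to amino acids or nucleotides.

In bacteria the plasmid is maintained under ampicillin selection, and its copy number is listed as unknown. The catalogue entry does not give the yeast selectable marker, the yeast replication element (centromeric, 2μ or integrating) or the promoter driving hhf2, and no feature table is available to fill these gaps. Whether the gene is expressed from its native regulatory sequences or from a heterologous promoter therefore cannot be determined from the record.

The construct comes from work that used a series of histone H4 deletion alleles in yeast to map which parts of the protein are needed for viability and for chromatin-based repression. That study found that the highly conserved H4 N terminus is dispensable for growth but essential for silencing the silent mating-type loci. pPK620 fits this series as a deletion at the other end of the protein. It is suited to supplying a defined H4 mutant in yeast strains whose endogenous H4 genes are disrupted or can be depleted, so that effects on growth, nucleosome function or silencing can be scored.
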