Addgene plasmid #44548: pPK620
Depositing lab: Michael Grunstein. Depositing organization: University of California, Los Angeles (UCLA). Publication: Extremely conserved histone H4 N terminus is dispensable for growth but essential for repressing the silent mating loci in yeast. Kayne PS, Kim UJ, Han M, Mullen JR, Yoshizaki F, Grunstein M. Cell. 1988 Oct 7;55(1):27-39. 10.1016/0092-8674(88)90006-2 PubMed 3048701.
Backbone
  Vector backbone: pUK499
  Vector type: Yeast Expression
Growth in bacteria
  Bacterial resistance: Ampicillin, 100 μg/mL
  Growth temperature: 37°C
  Growth strain: XL1 Blue
  Copy number: Unknown
Gene/Insert
  Gene/Insert name: hhf2
  Mutation: del (97-102)
  Cloning method: Restriction Enzyme; 5′ cloning site BamH I (unknown if destroyed); 3′ cloning site HindIII (unknown if destroyed)
  Sequencing primers: 5′ CCTACATCTTGTTCAAAAGAGTAGC
Terms and licenses: Academic/Nonprofit Terms; Industry Terms: Not Available to Industry
How to cite: pPK620 was a gift from Michael Grunstein (Addgene plasmid # 44548 ; http://n2t.net/addgene:44548 ; RRID:Addgene_44548)
